>Addgene plasmid #220089 | pNeonGreen-C1-Nir1-631-894 | addgene full sequence | sequence record 434106 | Addgene NGS Result
TAGTTATTAATAGTAATCAATTACGGGGTCATTAGTTCATAGCCCATATATGGAGTTCCGCGTTACATAA
CTTACGGTAAATGGCCCGCCTGGCTGACCGCCCAACGACCCCCGCCCATTGACGTCAATAATGACGTATG
TTCCCATAGTAACGCCAATAGGGACTTTCCATTGACGTCAATGGGTGGAGTATTTACGGTAAACTGCCCA
CTTGGCAGTACATCAAGTGTATCATATGCCAAGTACGCCCCCTATTGACGTCAATGACGGTAAATGGCCC
GCCTGGCATTATGCCCAGTACATGACCTTATGGGACTTTCCTACTTGGCAGTACATCTACGTATTAGTCA
TCGCTATTACCATGGTGATGCGGTTTTGGCAGTACATCAATGGGCGTGGATAGCGGTTTGACTCACGGGG
ATTTCCAAGTCTCCACCCCATTGACGTCAATGGGAGTTTGTTTTGGCACCAAAATCAACGGGACTTTCCA
AAATGTCGTAACAACTCCGCCCCATTGACGCAAATGGGCGGTAGGCGTGTACGGTGGGAGGTCTATATAA
GCAGAGCTGGTTTAGTGAACCGTCAGATCCGCTAGCGCTACCGGTCGCCACCATGGTGAGCAAGGGCGAG
GAGGATAACATGGCCTCTCTCCCAGCGACACATGAGTTACACATCTTTGGCTCCATCAACGGTGTGGACT
TTGACATGGTGGGTCAGGGCACCGGCAATCCAAATGATGGTTATGAGGAGTTAAACCTGAAGTCCACCAA
GGGTGACCTCCAGTTCTCCCCCTGGATTCTGGTCCCTCATATCGGGTATGGCTTCCATCAGTACCTGCCC
TACCCTGACGGGATGTCGCCTTTCCAGGCCGCCATGGTAGATGGCTCCGGATACCAAGTCCATCGCACAA
TGCAGTTTGAAGATGGTGCCTCCCTTACTGTTAACTACCGCTACACCTACGAGGGAAGCCACATCAAAGG
AGAGGCCCAGGTGAAGGGGACTGGTTTCCCTGCTGACGGTCCTGTGATGACCAACTCGCTGACCGCTGCG
GACTGGTGCAGGTCGAAGAAGACTTACCCCAACGACAAAACCATCATCAGTACCTTTAAGTGGAGTTACA
CCACTGGAAATGGCAAGCGCTACCGGAGCACTGCGCGGACCACCTACACCTTTGCCAAGCCAATGGCGGC
TAACTATCTGAAGAACCAGCCGATGTACGTGTTCCGTAAGACGGAGCTCAAGCACTCCAAGACCGAGCTC
AACTTCAAGGAGTGGCAAAAGGCCTTTACCGATGTGATGGGCATGGACGAGCTGTACAAGGGAGGCTCAG
GAGGCAACGTTACCGCTAACCACCGTGCGAACGATGTTATCGCGGCGGAAGATGGTCCGCAGGTTCTGGT
TGGTCGTTTCATGTACGGTCCGCTGGACATGGTTGCTCTGACCGGTGAAAAAGTGGATATCCTGGTTATG
GCAGAACCGTCTAGCGGTCGCTGGGTTCACCTGGACACTGAAATCACCAACTCCTCTGGTCGTATCACCT
ACAACGTTCCGCGTCCGCGCCGCCTGGGTGTTGGTGTTTACCCGGTTAAAATGGTTGTTCGTGGTGACCA
GACCTGCGCGATGTCTTACCTGACCGTTCTGCCGCGCGGTATGGAATGTGTTGTGTTCTCTATCGACGGT
TCTTTCGCTGCGAGCGTTTCTATCATGGGCTCTGACCCGAAAGTTCGTCCGGGTGCGGTTGACGTTGTTC
GTCACTGGCAGGACCTGGGTTACATGATCCTGTACATCACCGGCCGTCCGGACATGCAGAAACAGCGTGT
TGTTTCTTGGCTGTCTCAGCACAACTTCCCGCAGGGTATGATCTTCTTCTCTGATGGTCTGGTTCACGAC
CCGCTGCGTCAGAAAGCGATCTTCCTGCGTAACCTGATGCAGGAATGCTTCATCAAAATCTCTGCGGCGT
ACGGTTCTACCAAAGACATCTCTGTTTACTCCGTTCTGGGTCTGCCGGCTTCTCAGATCTTCATCGTGGG
TCGTCCGACCAAAAAATACCAGACCCAGTGTCAGTTCCTGTCTGAAGGTTACGCGGCGCACCTGGCTGTT
CTGGAAGCTTCTCACCGTTCTCGTCCGTAATCCGGACTCAGATCTCGAGCTCAAGCTTCGAATTCTGCAG
TCGACGGTACCGCGGGCCCGGGATCCACCGGATCTAGATAACTGATCATAATCAGCCATACCACATTTGT
AGAGGTTTTACTTGCTTTAAAAAACCTCCCACACCTCCCCCTGAACCTGAAACATAAAATGAATGCAATT
GTTGTTGTTAACTTGTTTATTGCAGCTTATAATGGTTACAAATAAAGCAATAGCATCACAAATTTCACAA
ATAAAGCATTTTTTTCACTGCATTCTAGTTGTGGTTTGTCCAAACTCATCAATGTATCTTAACGCGTAAA
TTGTAAGCGTTAATATTTTGTTAAAATTCGCGTTAAATTTTTGTTAAATCAGCTCATTTTTTAACCAATA
GGCCGAAATCGGCAAAATCCCTTATAAATCAAAAGAATAGACCGAGATAGGGT
[37 nt withheld, positions 2574-2610]
AAAGAACGTGGACTCCAACGTCAAAGG
[49 nt withheld, positions 2638-2686]
T
[91 nt withheld, positions 2688-2778]
G
[124 nt withheld, positions 2780-2903]
CAGGTGGCACTTTTCGGGGAAATGTGCGCGGAACCCCTATTTGTTTATTTTTCTAAATACATTCAAATAT
GTATCCGCTCATGAGACAATAACCCTGATAAATGCTTCAATAATATTGAAAAAGGAAGAGTCCTGAGGCG
GAAAGAACCAGCTGTGGAATGTGTGTCAGTTAGGGTGTGGAAAGTCCCCAGGCTCCCCAGCAGGCAGAAG
TATGCAAAGCATGCATCTCAATTAGTCAGCAACCAGGTGTGGAAAGTCCCCAGGCTCCCCAGCAGGCAGA
AGTATGCAAAGCATGCATCTCAATTAGTCAGCAACCATAGTCCCGCCCCTAACTCCGCCCATCCCGCCCC
TAACTCCGCCCAGTTCCGCCCATTCTCCGCCCCATGGCTGACTAATTTTTTTTATTTATGCAGAGGCCGA
GGCCGCCTCGGCCTCTGAGCTATTCCAGAAGTAGTGAGGAGGCTTTTTTGGAGGCCTAGGCTTTTGCAAA
GATCGATCAAGAGACAGGATGAGGATCGTTTCGCATGATTGAACAAGATGGATTGCACGCAGGTTCTCCG
GCCGCTTGGGTGGAGAGGCTATTCGGCTATGACTGGGCACAACAGACAATCGGCTGCTCTGATGCCGCCG
TGTTCCGGCTGTCAGCGCAGGGGCGCCCGGTTCTTTTTGTCAAGACCGACCTGTCCGGTGCCCTGAATGA
ACTGCAAGACGAGGCAGCGCGGCTATCGTGGCTGGCCACGACGGGCGTTCCTTGCGCAGCTGTGCTCGAC
GTTGTCACTGAAGCGGGAAGGGACTGGCTGCTATTGGGCGAAGTGCCGGGGCAGGATCTCCTGTCATCTC
ACCTTGCTCCTGCCGAGAAAGTATCCATCATGGCTGATGCAATGCGGCGGCTGCATACGCTTGATCCGGC
TACCTGCCCATTCGACCACCAAGCGAAACATCGCATCGAGCGAGCACGTACTCGGATGGAAGCCGGTCTT
GTCGATCAGGATGATCTGGACGAAGAGCATCAGGGGCTCGCGCCAGCCGAACTGTTCGCCAGGCTCAAGG
CGAGCATGCCCGACGGCGAGGATCTCGTCGTGACCCATGGCGATGCCTGCTTGCCGAATATCATGGTGGA
AAATGGCCGCTTTTCTGGATTCATCGACTGTGGCCGGCTGGGTGTGGCGGACCGCTATCAGGACATAGCG
TTGGCTACCCGTGATATTGCTGAAGAGCTTGGCGGCGAATGGGCTGACCGCTTCCTCGTGCTTTACGGTA
TCGCCGCTCCCGATTCGCAGCGCATCGCCTTCTATCGCCTTCTTGACGAGTTCTTCTGAGCGGGACTCTG
GGGTTCGAAATGACCGACCAAGCGACGCCCAACCTGCCATCACGAGATTTCGATTCCACCGCCGCCTTCT
ATGAAAGGTTGGGCTTCGGAATCGTTTTCCGGGACGCCGGCTGGATGATCCTCCAGCGCGGGGATCTCAT
GCTGGAGTTCTTCGCCCACCCTAGGGGGAGGCTAACTGAAACACGGAAGGAGACAATACCGGAAGGAACC
CGCGCTATGACGGCAATAAAAAGACAGAATAAAACGCACGGTGTTGGGTCGTTTGTTCATAAACGCGGGG
TTCGGTCCCAGGGCTGGCACTCTGTCGATACCCCACCGAGACCCCATTGGGGCCAATACGCCCGCGTTTC
TTCCTTTTCCCCACCCCACCCCCCAAGTTCGGGTGAAGGCCCAGGGCTCGCAGCCAACGTCGGGGCGGCA
GGCCCTGCCATAGCCTCAGGTTACTCATATATACTTTAGATTGATTTAAAACTTCATTTTTAATTTAAAA
GGATCTAGGTGAAGATCCTTTTTGATAATCTCATGACCAAAATCCCTTAACGTGAGTTTTCGTTCCACTG
AGCGTCAGACCCCGTAGAAAAGATCAAAGGATCTTCTTGAGATCCTTTTTTTCTGCGCGTAATCTGCTGC
TTGCAAACAAAAAAACCACCGCTACCAGCGGTGGTTTGTTTGCCGGATCAAGAGCTACCAACTCTTTTTC
CGAAGGTAACTGGCTTCAGCAGAGCGCAGATACCAAATACTGTTCTTCTAGTGTAGCCGTAGTTAGGCCA
CCACTTCAAGAACTCTGTAGCACCGCCTACATACCTCGCTCTGCTAATCCTGTTACCAGTGGCTGCTGCC
AGTGGCGATAAGTCGTGTCTTACCGGGTTGGACTCAAGACGATAGTTACCGGATAAGGCGCAGCGGTCGG
GCTGAACGGGGGGTTCGTGCACACAGCCCAGCTTGGAGCGAACGACCTACACCGAACTGAGATACCTACA
GCGTGAGCTATGAGAAAGCGCCACGCTTCCCGAAGGGAGAAAGGCGGACAGGTATCCGGTAAGCGGCAGG
GTCGGAACAGGAGAGCGCACGAGGGAGCTTCCAGGGGGAAACGCCTGGTATCTTTATAGTCCTGTCGGGT
TTCGCCACCTCTGACTTGAGCGTCGATTTTTGTGATGCTCGTCAGGGGGGCGGAGCCTATGGAAAAACGC
CAGCAACGCGGCCTTTTTACGGTTCCTGGCCTTTTGCTGGCCTTTTGCTCACATGTTCTTTCCTGCGTTA
TCCCCTGATTCTGTGGATAACCGTATTACCGCCATGCAT
Features (pLannotate 1.2.2; 15 found; start..end, strand, type, name):
     61..364     +  enhancer       CMV enhancer: human cytomegalovirus immediate early enhancer
    365..568     +  promoter       CMV promoter: human cytomegalovirus (CMV) immediate early promoter
    613..1320    +  CDS            mNeonGreen: mNeonGreen is a basic (constitutively fluorescent) green/yellow fluorescent protein published in 2013, derived from Branchiostoma lanceolatum. It is reported to be a very rapidly-maturing monomer with moderate acid sensitivity.
   1336..2127    +  CDS            PITPNM3 (fragment): PITM3_HUMAN - Also known as NIR1. Experimental evidence at protein level: Swiss-Prot protein existence level 1. Catalyzes the transfer of phosphatidylinositol and phosphatidylcholine between membranes (in vitro) (By similarity). Binds calcium ions. From Homo sapiens (Human).
   2131..2196    +  misc_feature   MCS: multiple cloning site
   2213..2297    +  CDS            large T antigen (fragment): large T antigen from SV40 (simian virus 40)
   2320..2441    +  polyA_signal   SV40 poly(A) signal: SV40 polyadenylation signal
   2475..2903    -  rep_origin     f1 ori (sequence partly withheld): f1 bacteriophage origin of replication; arrow indicates direction of (+) strand synthesis
   2930..3034    +  promoter       AmpR promoter: bla
   3036..3393    +  promoter       SV40 promoter: SV40 enhancer and early promoter
   3428..4222    +  CDS            NeoR/KanR: aminoglycoside phosphotransferase from Tn5; aph(3')-II (or nptII); confers resistance to neomycin, kanamycin, and G418 (Geneticin®)
   4243..4395    +  CDS            ble (fragment): BLE_KLEPN - Experimental evidence at protein level: Swiss-Prot protein existence level 1. Binding protein with a strong affinity to the bleomycin family of antibiotics. Binds to CL990; an antimitotic-antibiotic compound. From Klebsiella pneumoniae.
   4454..4501    +  polyA_signal   HSV TK poly(A) signal: herpes simplex virus thymidine kinase polyadenylation signal (Cole and Stacy, 1985)
   4592..4608    -  polyA_signal   bGH poly(A) signal (fragment): bovine growth hormone polyadenylation signal
   4830..5418    +  rep_origin     ori: high-copy-number ColE1/pMB1/pBR322/pUC origin of replication
