[The description below was written by a language model from this plasmid's Addgene catalogue record and pLannotate feature annotations shown in this document.]
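Description:
pNeonGreen-C1-Nir1-631-894 is a 5.5 kb mammalian expression plasmid built on the pNeonGreen-C1 backbone, a C1-style vector in which the fluorescent protein sits upstream of the cloning site so that inserts are tagged at their N terminus. It replicates in E. coli from a high-copy ColE1/pUC-type origin and also carries an f1 phage origin. A single NeoR/KanR (aminoglycoside phosphotransferase) gene is placed behind tandem bacterial (bla) and SV40 early promoters and ends with an HSV TK polyadenylation signal. This gene provides kanamycin resistance in bacteria and G418 selection in mammalian cells. The short ble, bGH poly(A) and SV40 large T antigen fragments in the annotation appear to be incidental backbone matches rather than functional elements.

The expression cassette uses the CMV immediate early enhancer and promoter to drive mNeonGreen fused through a short GGSGG linker to a 792 bp fragment of human PITPNM3 (Nir1) encoding amino acids 631-894, followed by residual multiple cloning site sequence and the SV40 poly(A) signal. The insert was introduced by Gibson cloning. It is a truncated form of the Nir1 LNS2 domain that lacks the N-terminal amphipathic helix, and according to the record it no longer binds phosphatidic acid. The construct therefore appears suited as a non-binding comparison in live-cell imaging work on Nir1-derived fluorescent phosphatidic acid biosensors, helping define which parts of the domain are needed for membrane lipid recognition. The depositor notes that the Nir1 sequence corresponds to a rare human allele with an A885V substitution relative to the reference genome. This change has no known phenotype, affects a non-conserved residue, and is not predicted to disrupt membrane interactions.
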