Addgene plasmid #220089: pNeonGreen-C1-Nir1-631-894
Purpose: Truncated Nir1-LNS2 domain lacking N-terminal amphipathic helix; loses ability to bind PA
Depositing lab: Gerry Hammond. Depositing organization: University of Pittsburgh (University, School of Medicine, and Cancer Institute). Publication: PILS-Nir1 is a sensitive phosphatidic acid biosensor that reveals mechanisms of lipid production. Weckerly CC, Rahn TA, Ehrlich M, Wills RC, Pemberton JG, Airola MV, Hammond GRV. J Cell Biol. 2025 Nov 3;224(11):e202405174. doi: 10.1083/jcb.202405174. Epub 2025 Sep 9. PubMed 40923975.
Backbone
  Vector backbone: pNeonGreen-C1
  Vector type: Mammalian Expression
  Selectable markers: Neomycin (select with G418)
Growth in bacteria
  Bacterial resistance: Kanamycin, 50 μg/mL
  Growth temperature: 37°C
  Growth strain: DH5alpha
  Copy number: High Copy
Gene/Insert
  Gene/Insert name: PITPNM3 (alt name: Nir1)
  Species: H. sapiens (human)
  Insert size (bp): 792
  Mutation: amino acids 631-894
  Entrez Gene: PITPNM3 (a.k.a. ACKR6, CORD5, NIR1, RDGBA3)
  Promoter: CMV
  Tag / fusion protein: NeonGreen-GGSGG (N terminal on insert)
  Cloning method: Gibson Cloning
Terms and licenses: Academic/Nonprofit Terms; Industry Terms: Not Available to Industry
Depositor comments: The Nir1 sequence corresponds to a rare human allele (17-6455609-G-A (GRCh38) in the gnomAD database) with an A885V missense mutation relative to the reference genome. There is no known phenotype associated with mutation of this residue, and it is not predicted to disrupt membrane interactions. The residue is also not conserved between Nir orthologues.
How to cite: pNeonGreen-C1-Nir1-631-894 was a gift from Gerry Hammond (Addgene plasmid # 220089 ; http://n2t.net/addgene:220089 ; RRID:Addgene_220089)
